>Addgene plasmid #223728 | pGEX-4T1_GST-GBRP | addgene full sequence | sequence record 447446 | Addgene NGS Result
CTTATCGACTGCACGGTGCACCAATGCTTCTGGCGTCAGGCAGCCATCGGAAGCTGTGGTATGGCTGTGC
AGGTCGTAAATCACTGCATAATTCGTGTCGCTCAAGGCGCACTCCCGTTCTGGATAATGTTTTTTGCGCC
GACATCATAACGGTTCTGGCAAATATTCTGAAATGAGCTGTTGACAATTAATCATCGGCTCGTATAATGT
GTGGAATTGTGAGCGGATAACAATTTCACACAGGAAACAGTATTCATGTCCCCTATACTAGGTTATTGGA
AAATTAAGGGCCTTGTGCAACCCACTCGACTTCTTTTGGAATATCTTGAAGAAAAATATGAAGAGCATTT
GTATGAGCGCGATGAAGGTGATAAATGGCGAAACAAAAAGTTTGAATTGGGTTTGGAGTTTCCCAATCTT
CCTTATTATATTGATGGTGATGTTAAATTAACACAGTCTATGGCCATCATACGTTATATAGCTGACAAGC
ACAACATGTTGGGTGGTTGTCCAAAAGAGCGTGCAGAGATTTCAATGCTTGAAGGAGCGGTTTTGGATAT
TAGATACGGTGTTTCGAGAATTGCATATAGTAAAGACTTTGAAACTCTCAAAGTTGATTTTCTTAGCAAG
CTACCTGAAATGCTGAAAATGTTCGAAGATCGTTTATGTCATAAAACATATTTAAATGGTGATCATGTAA
CCCATCCTGACTTCATGTTGTATGACGCTCTTGATGTTGTTTTATACATGGACCCAATGTGCCTGGATGC
GTTCCCAAAATTAGTTTGTTTTAAAAAACGTATTGAAGCTATCCCACAAATTGATAAGTACTTGAAATCC
AGCAAGTATATAGCATGGCCTTTGCAGGGCTGGCAAGCCACGTTTGGTGGTGGCGACCATCCTCCAAAAT
CGGATCTGGTTCCGCGTGGATCCAAGTTCGTGTACAAAGAAGAGCATCCGTTCGAGAAGCGCCGCTCTGA
GGGCGAGAAGATCCGAAAGAAATACCCGGACCGGGTGCCGGTGATAGTAGAAAAGGCTCCCAAAGCTCGG
ATAGGAGACCTGGACAAAAAGAAATACCTGGTGCCTTCTGATCTCACAGTTGGTCAGTTCTACTTCTTGA
TCCGGAAGCGAATTCATCTCCGAGCTGAGGATGCCTTGTTTTTCTTTGTCAACAATGTCATTCCACCCAC
CAGTGCCACAATGGGTCAGCTGTACCAGGAACACCATGAAGAAGACTTCTTTCTCTACATTGCCTACAGT
GACGAAAGTGTCTACGGTTGACTCGAGCGGCCGCATCGTGACTGACTGACGATCTGCCTCGCGCGTTTCG
GTGATGACGGTGAAAACCTCTGACACATGCAGCTCCCGGAGACGGTCACAGCTTGTCTGTAAGCGGATGC
CGGGAGCAGACAAGCCCGTCAGGGCGCGTCAGCGGGTGTTGGCGGGTGTCGGGGCGCAGCCATGACCCAG
TCACGTAGCGATAGCGGAGTGTATAATTCTTGAAGACGAAAGGGCCTCGTGATACGCCTATTTTTATAGG
TTAATGTCATGATAATAATGGTTTCTTAGACGTCAGGTGGCACTTTTCGGGGAAATGTGCGCGGAACCCC
TATTTGTTTATTTTTCTAAATACATTCAAATATGTATCCGCTCATGAGACAATAACCCTGATAAATGCTT
CAATAATATTGAAAAAGGAAGAGTATGAGTATTCAACATTTCCGTGTCGCCCTTATTCCCTTTTTTGCGG
CATTTTGCCTTCCTGTTTTTGCTCACCCAGAAACGCTGGTGAAAGTAAAAGATGCTGAAGATCAGTTGGG
TGCACGAGTGGGTTACATCGAACTGGATCTCAACAGCGGTAAGATCCTTGAGAGTTTTCGCCCCGAAGAA
CGTTTTCCAATGATGAGCACTTTTAAAGTTCTGCTATGTGGCGCGGTATTATCCCGTGTTGACGCCGGGC
AAGAGCAACTCGGTCGCCGCATACACTATTCTCAGAATGACTTGGTTGAGTACTCACCAGTCACAGAAAA
GCATCTTACGGATGGCATGACAGTAAGAGAATTATGCAGTGCTGCCATAACCATGAGTGATAACACTGCG
GCCAACTTACTTCTGACAACGATCGGAGGACCGAAGGAGCTAACCGCTTTTTTGCACAACATGGGGGATC
ATGTAACTCGCCTTGATCGTTGGGAACCGGAGCTGAATGAAGCCATACCAAACGACGAGCGTGACACCAC
GATGCCTGCAGCAATGGCAACAACGTTGCGCAAACTATTAACTGGCGAACTACTTACTCTAGCTTCCCGG
CAACAATTAATAGACTGGATGGAGGCGGATAAAGTTGCAGGACCACTTCTGCGCTCGGCCCTTCCGGCTG
GCTGGTTTATTGCTGATAAATCTGGAGCCGGTGAGCGTGGGTCTCGCGGTATCATTGCAGCACTGGGGCC
AGATGGTAAGCCCTCCCGTATCGTAGTTATCTACACGACGGGGAGTCAGGCAACTATGGATGAACGAAAT
AGACAGATCGCTGAGATAGGTGCCTCACTGATTAAGCATTGGTAACTGTCAGACCAAGTTTACTCATATA
TACTTTAGATTGATTTAAAACTTCATTTTTAATTTAAAAGGATCTAGGTGAAGATCCTTTTTGATAATCT
CATGACCAAAATCCCTTAACGTGAGTTTTCGTTCCACTGAGCGTCAGACCCCGTAGAAAAGATCAAAGGA
TCTTCTTGAGATCCTTTTTTTCTGCGCGTAATCTGCTGCTTGCAAACAAAAAAACCACCGCTACCAGCGG
TGGTTTGTTTGCCGGATCAAGAGCTACCAACTCTTTTTCCGAAGGTAACTGGCTTCAGCAGAGCGCAGAT
ACCAAATACTGTCCTTCTAGTGTAGCCGTAGTTAGGCCACCACTTCAAGAACTCTGTAGCACCGCCTACA
TACCTCGCTCTGCTAATCCTGTTACCAGTGGCTGCTGCCAGTGGCGATAAGTCGTGTCTTACCGGGTTGG
ACTCAAGACGATAGTTACCGGATAAGGCGCAGCGGTCGGGCTGAACGGGGGGTTCGTGCACACAGCCCAG
CTTGGAGCGAACGACCTACACCGAACTGAGATACCTACAGCGTGAGCTATGAGAAAGCGCCACGCTTCCC
GAAGGGAGAAAGGCGGACAGGTATCCGGTAAGCGGCAGGGTCGGAACAGGAGAGCGCACGAGGGAGCTTC
CAGGGGGAAACGCCTGGTATCTTTATAGTCCTGTCGGGTTTCGCCACCTCTGACTTGAGCGTCGATTTTT
GTGATGCTCGTCAGGGGGGCGGAGCCTATGGAAAAACGCCAGCAACGCGGCCTTTTTACGGTTCCTGGCC
TTTTGCTGGCCTTTTGCTCACATGTTCTTTCCTGCGTTATCCCCTGATTCTGTGGATAACCGTATTACCG
CCTTTGAGTGAGCTGATACCGCTCGCCGCAGCCGAACGACCGAGCGCAGCGAGTCAGTGAGCGAGGAAGC
GGAAGAGCGCCTGATGCGGTATTTTCTCCTTACGCATCTGTGCGGTATTTCACACCGCATAAATTCCGAC
ACCATCGAATGGCGCAAAACCTTTCGCGGTATGGCATGATAGCGCCCGGAAGAGAGTCAATTCAGGGTGG
TGAATGTGAAACCAGTAACGTTATACGATGTCGCAGAGTATGCCGGTGTCTCTTATCAGACCGTTTCCCG
CGTGGTGAACCAGGCCAGCCACGTTTCTGCGAAAACGCGGGAAAAAGTGGAAGCGGCGATGGCGGAGCTG
AATTACATTCCCAACCGCGTGGCACAACAACTGGCGGGCAAACAGTCGTTGCTGATTGGCGTTGCCACCT
CCAGTCTGGCCCTGCACGCGCCGTCGCAAATTGTCGCGGCGATTAAATCTCGCGCCGATCAACTGGGTGC
CAGCGTGGTGGTGTCGATGGTAGAACGAAGCGGCGTCGAAGCCTGTAAAGCGGCGGTGCACAATCTTCTC
GCGCAACGCGTCAGTGGGCTGATCATTAACTATCCGCTGGATGACCAGGATGCCATTGCTGTGGAAGCTG
CCTGCACTAATGTTCCGGCGTTATTTCTTGATGTCTCTGACCAGACACCCATCAACAGTATTATTTTCTC
CCATGAAGACGGTACGCGACTGGGCGTGGAGCATCTGGTCGCATTGGGTCACCAGCAAATCGCGCTGTTA
GCGGGCCCATTAAGTTCTGTCTCGGCGCGTCTGCGTCTGGCTGGCTGGCATAAATATCTCACTCGCAATC
AAATTCAGCCGATAGCGGAACGGGAAGGCGACTGGAGTGCCATGTCCGGTTTTCAACAAACCATGCAAAT
GCTGAATGAGGGCATCGTTCCCACTGCGATGCTGGTTGCCAACGATCAGATGGCGCTGGGCGCAATGCGC
GCCATTACCGAGTCCGGGCTGCGCGTTGGTGCGGATATCTCGGTAGTGGGATACGACGATACCGAAGACA
GCTCATGTTATATCCCGCCGTTAACCACCATCAAACAGGATTTTCGCCTGCTGGGGCAAACCAGCGTGGA
CCGCTTGCTGCAACTCTCTCAGGGCCAGGCGGTGAAGGGCAATCAGCTGTTGCCCGTCTCACTGGTGAAA
AGAAAAACCACCCTGGCGCCCAATACGCAAACCGCCTCTCCCCGCGCGTTGGCCGATTCATTAATGCAGC
TGGCACGACAGGTTTCCCGACTGGAAAGCGGGCAGTGAGCGCAACGCAATTAATGTAAGTTAGCTCACTC
ATTAGGCACCCCAGGCTTTACACTTTATGCTTCCGGCTCGTATGTTGTGTGGAATTGTGAGCGGATAACA
ATTTCACACAGGAAACAGCTATGACCATGATTACGGATTCACTGGCCGTCGTTTTACAACGTCGTGACTG
GGAAAACCCTGGCGTTACCCAACTTAATCGCCTTGCAGCACATCCCCCTTTCGCCAGCTGGCGTAATAGC
GAAGAGGCCCGCACCGATCGCCCTTCCCAACAGTTGCGCAGCCTGAATGGCGAATGGCGCTTTGCCTGGT
TTCCGGCACCAGAAGCGGTGCCGGAAAGCTGGCTGGAGTGCGATCTTCCTGAGGCCGATACTGTCGTCGT
CCCCTCAAACTGGCAGATGCACGGTTACGATGCGCCCATCTACACCAACGTGACCTATCCCATTACGGTC
AATCCGCCGTTTGTTCCCACGGAGAATCCGACGGGTTGTTACTCGCTCACATTTAATGTTGATGAAAGCT
GGCTACAGGAAGGCCAGACGCGAATTATTTTTGATGGCGTTGGAATTAG
Features (pLannotate 1.2.2; 17 found; start..end, strand, type, name):
    181..209     +  promoter       tac promoter: strong E. coli promoter; hybrid between the trp and lac UV5 promoters
    217..233     +  protein_bind   lac operator: The lac repressor binds to the lac operator to inhibit transcription in E. coli. This inhibition can be relieved by adding lactose or isopropyl-β-D-thiogalactopyranoside (IPTG). lac repressor encoded by lacI
    256..909     +  CDS            GST26_SCHJA: Experimental evidence at protein level: Swiss-Prot protein existence level 1. GST isoenzymes appear to play a central role in the parasite detoxification system. Other functions are also suspected including a role in increasing the solubility of haematin in the parasite gut. From Schistosoma japonicum (Blood fluke).
    934..1278    +  CDS            GABARAP: GBRAP_HUMAN - Also known as FLC3B. Experimental evidence at protein level: Swiss-Prot protein existence level 1. Ubiquitin-like modifier that plays a role in intracellular transport of GABA(A) receptors and its interaction with the cytoskeleton (PubMed:9892355). Involved in autophagy: while LC3s are involved in elongation of the phagophore membrane, the GABARAP/GATE-16 subfamily is essential for a later stage in autophagosome maturation (PubMed:15169837, PubMed:20562859, PubMed:22948227). Through its interaction with the reticulophagy receptor TEX264, participates in the remodeling of subdomai
   1314..1353    +  CDS            rop (fragment): Rop protein, which maintains plasmids at low copy number; rop
   1455..1495    +  misc_feature   bom (fragment): basis of mobility region from pBR322
   1600..1704    +  promoter       AmpR promoter: bla
   1705..2565    +  CDS            AmpR: β-lactamase; bla; confers resistance to ampicillin, carbenicillin, and related antibiotics
   2736..3324    +  rep_origin     ori: high-copy-number ColE1/pMB1/pBR322/pUC origin of replication
   3510..3561    -  misc_feature   bom (fragment): basis of mobility region from pBR322
   3568..3645    +  promoter       lacI promoter: lacI
   3646..4728    +  CDS            lacI: lac repressor; lacI; The lac repressor binds to the lac operator to inhibit transcription in E. coli. This inhibition can be relieved by adding lactose or isopropyl-β-D-thiogalactopyranoside (IPTG).
   4741..4762    +  protein_bind   CAP binding site: CAP binding activates transcription in the presence of cAMP. E. coli catabolite activator protein
   4777..4807    +  promoter       lac promoter: promoter for the E. coli lac operon
   4815..4831    +  protein_bind   lac operator: The lac repressor binds to the lac operator to inhibit transcription in E. coli. This inhibition can be relieved by adding lactose or isopropyl-β-D-thiogalactopyranoside (IPTG). lac repressor encoded by lacI
   4851..5024    +  CDS            lacZα: LacZα fragment of β-galactosidase; lacZ fragment
   5288..105     -  CDS            yciV (fragment) (across the origin): RNAAM_ECOLI - Also known as trpH From Escherichia coli (strain K12).
