[The description below was written by a language model from this plasmid's Addgene catalogue record and pLannotate feature annotations shown in this document.]
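Description:
pGEX-4T1_GST-GBRP is a bacterial expression plasmid of about 5.3 kb, built on the pGEX-4T1 backbone, for producing recombinant human GABARAP as a glutathione S-transferase fusion in E. coli. It replicates from a ColE1/pMB1-type origin and is selected with ampicillin through the β-lactamase (AmpR) gene and its own promoter. The annotation also picks up short backbone remnants (rop and bom fragments, a lac promoter/operator with lacZα, and a small E. coli yciV fragment spanning the sequence origin). These have no stated role in the construct's function.

The expression cassette is driven by the hybrid tac promoter followed by a lac operator. The plasmid also carries lacI with its own promoter, so the lac repressor keeps transcription off until IPTG is added. Downstream lies the Schistosoma japonicum GST coding sequence, followed after a short linker by the GABARAP open reading frame, placing GST at the N terminus of the insert. pGEX-4T vectors normally carry a thrombin cleavage site in this linker, but the feature table does not annotate one.

The insert encodes residues 2–116 only, so the protein ends at the exposed C-terminal glycine. This mimics the processed form of this ubiquitin-like ATG8-family protein, the form that is competent for lipid conjugation without prior protease cleavage. The GST moiety allows affinity purification on glutathione resin or use as immobilised bait. The stated purpose is recombinant protein purification, and the associated work concerns in vitro reconstitution of BNIP3/NIX-dependent mitophagy initiation and the autophagy machinery.
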