Addgene plasmid #223728: pGEX-4T1_GST-GBRP
Purpose: Expression of recombinant protein for purification
Depositing lab: Sascha Martens. Depositing organization: University of Vienna. Publication: Reconstitution of BNIP3/NIX-mitophagy initiation reveals hierarchical flexibility of the autophagy machinery. Adriaenssens E, Schaar S, Cook ASI, Stuke JFM, Sawa-Makarska J, Nguyen TN, Ren X, Schuschnig M, Romanov J, Khuu G, Uoselis L, Lazarou M, Hummer G, Hurley JH, Martens S. Nat Cell Biol. 2025 Jul 25. doi: 10.1038/s41556-025-01712-y. PubMed 40715440.
Backbone
  Vector backbone: pGEX-4T1
  Vector type: Bacterial Expression
Growth in bacteria
  Bacterial resistance: Ampicillin, 100 μg/mL
  Growth temperature: 37°C
  Growth strain: DH5alpha
  Copy number: Unknown
Gene/Insert
  Gene/Insert name: GABARAP
  Species: H. sapiens (human)
  Mutation: aa 2-116 only, with Glycine exposed
  Entrez Gene: GABARAP (a.k.a. ATG8A, GABARAP-a, MM46)
  Tag / fusion protein: GST (N terminal on insert)
  Cloning method: Unknown
Terms and licenses: Academic/Nonprofit Terms; Industry Terms: Not Available to Industry
Depositor comments: Internal #: SMc1465 . Please visit https://doi.org/10.1101/2024.08.28.609967 for bioRxiv preprint.
How to cite: pGEX-4T1_GST-GBRP was a gift from Sascha Martens (Addgene plasmid # 223728 ; http://n2t.net/addgene:223728 ; RRID:Addgene_223728)
